>Addgene plasmid #29021 | pEMS1087 | addgene partial sequence | sequence record 41196 | pEMS1307-fwd 5'-ccgcacgtctaagaaaccat-3'
AAATAGGCGTATCACGAGGCCCTTTCGTCTTCAAGAATTAATTCCGATCATATTCAATAACCCTTAATGA
ATTCGAGCTCCTAGGCCGGCCGGGTACTTATCAGTATAATCAGATGCTGTTTTGCCCAGGTTTGCACCCT
GTGCGCCTGTCCTCAGGACCCAGCAGGCTCAGACTTGCCTGCGATCAAAGAAAGCCCTGTGTGCCTCCCA
GACCCACCACCCCCGTGCAAACTCTCTCAACACGACACCGCTGCGTGACTTTCCTGCTGTTACTAGAGGT
CGGCAGGTACTTTTCCCTAGGAAACTGGGTGTGCACGTCTCATCCCCGTGCCAATTCTCTTGCCGCTTTT
CCTTCCACACGCGGCGTCCTCTGGGCGGAGGGTGCAGCTCCGCGTGCTCCAGCTGCCGCGAAAGTTGCAC
CCGGCCCAGTCTGGCTGCGGGCCCCGCCTCCGCCTTCTCAGCGCCCAGCCCCACCCTCCGATTGGTCAGC
AGTGCCCAGCCCCGCCCCGCTCCTCCGAGGGGATTTAAAGCAGCGGCCGCTCAGTCTGGGCGCTTGCAGG
CTGCTAAACCCAACCGCAGTTGACTAGCACCTGCTACCGCGCCTTTGCTTCCTGGCGCACGCGGAGCCTC
CTGGAGCCTGCCACCATCCTGCCTACTACGTGCTGCCCTGCGGGCGCGCCGAAGTTCCTATTCTTCAAAA
GGTATAGGAACTTCGCCGCCACCATGGTGAGCAAGG
