>Addgene plasmid #29021 | pEMS1087 | addgene partial sequence | sequence record 42322 | CRE-R 5'-gcaaacggacagaagcattt-3'
CCTGAACATGTCCATCAGGTTCTTGCGAACCTCATCACTCGTTGCATCGACCGGTAATGCAGGCAAATTT
TGGTGTACGGTCAGTAAATTGGATAACTTGTACAGCTCGTCCATGCCGAGAGTGATCCCGGCGGCGGTCA
CGAACTCCAGCAGGACCATGTGATCGCGCTTCTCGTTGGGGTCTTTGCTCAGGGCGGACTGGGTGCTCAG
GTAGTGGTTGTCGGGCAGCAGCACGGGGCCGTCGCCGATGGGGGTGTTCTGCTGGTAGTGGTCGGCGAGC
TGCACGCTGCCGTCCTCGATGTTGTGGCGGATCTTGAAGTTCACCTTGATGCCGTTCTTCTGCTTGTCGG
CCATGATATAGACGTTGTGGCTGTTGTAGTTGTACTCCAGCTTGTGCCCCAGGATGTTGCCGTCCTCCTT
GAAGTCGATGCCCTTCAGCTCGATGCGGTTCACCAGGGTGTCGCCCTCGAACTTCACCTCGGCGCGGGTC
TTGTAGTTGCCGTCGTCCTTGAAGAAGATGGTGCGCTCCTGGACGTAGCCTTCGGGCATGGCGGACTTGA
AGAAGTCGTGCTGCTTCATGTGGTCGGGGTAGCGGCTGAAGCACTGCACGCCGTAGGTCAGGGTGGTCAC
GAGGGTGGGCCAGGGCACGGGCAGCTTGCCGGTGGTGCAGATGAACTTCAGGGTCAGCTTGCCGTAGGTG
GCATCGCCCTCGCCCTCGCCGGACACGCTGAACTTGTGGCCGTTTACGTCGCCGTCCAGCTCGACCAGGA
TGGGCACCACCCCGGTGAACAGCTCCTCGCCCTTGCTCACCATGGTGGCGGCGAAGTTCCTATACCTTTT
GAAGAA
