[The description below was written by a language model from this plasmid's Addgene catalogue record.]
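Description:
pEMS1087 is a plasmid from the Pleiades Promoter Project, a collection of compact human regulatory elements ("MiniPromoters") designed to drive selective gene expression in defined regions or cell types of the brain. It is built on the large pEMS1302 backbone (about 17.5 kb without the insert), is maintained in E. coli as a high-copy plasmid, and is selected with ampicillin. The record does not include a feature table, so the origin of replication and any other backbone elements, such as sequences for genomic targeting or mammalian selection, are not stated here.

The insert is Ple175, a 581 bp MiniPromoter derived from regulatory sequence of the human RGS16 gene (regulator of G-protein signaling 16), cloned by restriction digestion between FseI and AscI sites. It is a promoter element rather than a coding sequence. It sits upstream of a backbone-encoded reporter listed as EGFP-Cre-NLS, a fusion combining green fluorescent protein, Cre recombinase and a nuclear localisation signal. In this arrangement, cells in which the MiniPromoter is active would be expected to show nuclear fluorescence. They would also carry out Cre-mediated recombination at loxP sites, so the same cassette can give direct visualisation as well as lineage marking or conditional gene manipulation when combined with floxed alleles.

The intended use is to assess or exploit RGS16-like expression specificity with a small, portable promoter. The catalogue entry notes, however, that reporter expression under this MiniPromoter has not been tested in this plasmid, so its activity and specificity remain unvalidated.
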