Addgene plasmid #29021: pEMS1087
Purpose: Expression of the reporter gene under the control of the MiniPromoter in this plasmid has not been tested
Depositing lab: Elizabeth Simpson. Depositing organization: University of British Columbia. Publication: A regulatory toolbox of MiniPromoters to drive selective expression in the brain. Portales-Casamar E, Swanson DJ, Liu L, de Leeuw CN, Banks KG, Ho Sui SJ, Fulton DL, Ali J, Amirabbasi M, Arenillas DJ, Babyak N, Black SF, Bonaguro RJ, Brauer E, Candido TR, Castellarin M, Chen J, Chen Y, Cheng JC, Chopra V, Docking TR, Dreolini L, D'Souza CA, Flynn EK, Glenn R, Hatakka K, Hearty TG, Imanian B, Jiang S, Khorasan-zadeh S, Komljenovic I, Laprise S, Liao NY, Lim JS, Lithwick S, Liu F, Liu J, Lu M, McConechy M, McLeod AJ, Milisavljevic M, Mis J, O'Connor K, Palma B, Palmquist DL, Schmouth JF, Swanson MI, Tam B, Ticoll A, Turner JL, Varhol R, Vermeulen J, Watkins RF, Wilson G, Wong BK, Wong SH, Wong TY, Yang GS, Ypsilanti AR, Jones SJ, Holt RA, Goldowitz D, Wasserman WW, Simpson EM. Proc Natl Acad Sci U S A. 2010 Sep 21. 107(38):16589-94. 10.1073/pnas.1009158107 PubMed 20807748.
Backbone
  Vector backbone: pEMS1302
  Backbone size w/o insert (bp): 17451
  Vector type: Pleiades Promoter Project [sic, Pleaides Plieades]
Growth in bacteria
  Bacterial resistance: Ampicillin, 100 μg/mL
  Growth temperature: 37°C
  Growth strain: DH5alpha
  Growth instructions: DH10B
  Copy number: High Copy
Gene/Insert
  Gene/Insert name: Ple175 (alt names: RGS16; regulator of G-protein signaling 16)
  Species: H. sapiens (human)
  Insert size (bp): 581
  Entrez Gene: RGS16 (a.k.a. A28-RGS14, A28-RGS14P, RGS-R)
  Tag / fusion protein: EGFP-Cre-NLS (C terminal on backbone)
  Cloning method: Restriction Enzyme; 5′ cloning site FseI (unknown if destroyed); 3′ cloning site AscI (unknown if destroyed)
  Sequencing primers: 5′ Unknown
Terms and licenses: Academic/Nonprofit Terms; Industry Terms: Not Available to Industry
How to cite: pEMS1087 was a gift from Elizabeth Simpson (Addgene plasmid # 29021 ; http://n2t.net/addgene:29021 ; RRID:Addgene_29021)
